Addgene plasmid #214671: pColdI-GST-mGTSF1
Purpose: Bacterial expression of GST-tagged mouse GTSF1
Depositing lab: Phillip Zamore. Depositing organization: University of Massachusetts, Worcester. Publication: GTSF1 accelerates target RNA cleavage by PIWI-clade Argonaute proteins. Arif A, Bailey S, Izumi N, Anzelon TA, Ozata DM, Andersson C, Gainetdinov I, MacRae IJ, Tomari Y, Zamore PD. Nature. 2022 Aug;608(7923):618-625. doi: 10.1038/s41586-022-05009-0. Epub 2022 Jun 30. PubMed 35772669.
Backbone
  Vector backbone: pColdI-GST
  Backbone manufacturer: Takara
  Total vector size (bp): 5097
  Vector type: Bacterial Expression
Growth in bacteria
  Bacterial resistance: Ampicillin, 100 μg/mL
  Growth temperature: 37°C
  Growth strain: DH5alpha
  Copy number: High Copy
Gene/Insert
  Gene/Insert name: GTSF1
  Species: M. musculus (mouse)
  Insert size (bp): 501
  GenBank ID: NM_028797.1
  Entrez Gene: Gtsf1 (a.k.a. 1700006H03Rik, Cue110)
  Promoter: CspA
  Tag / fusion protein: GST (N terminal on backbone); 6x His (N terminal on backbone)
  Cloning method: Gibson Cloning
  Sequencing primers: 5′ acgccatatcgccgaaagg; 3′ ggcagggatcttagattctg
Terms and licenses: Academic/Nonprofit Terms; Industry Terms: Not Available to Industry
How to cite: pColdI-GST-mGTSF1 was a gift from Phillip Zamore (Addgene plasmid # 214671 ; http://n2t.net/addgene:214671 ; RRID:Addgene_214671)
