[The description below was written by a language model from this plasmid's Addgene catalogue record and pLannotate feature annotations shown in this document.]
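Description:
pColdI-GST-mGTSF1 is a bacterial expression plasmid built on Takara's pColdI-GST cold-shock backbone, carrying the mouse Gtsf1 coding sequence (501 bp, inserted by Gibson cloning) for production of a tagged recombinant protein in E. coli. It replicates from a high-copy ColE1/pUC-type origin and is selected with ampicillin through the bla (AmpR) gene and its own promoter. An M13 phage origin is also present, which in principle allows single-stranded DNA production. Short fragments annotated as TcR, rop and bom appear to be non-functional remnants of pBR322-derived backbone sequence.

Expression is driven by the promoter of the E. coli cold-shock gene cspA, followed by a lac operator and the cspA 5'UTR, with the cspA 3'UTR downstream of the open reading frame. In this arrangement the cspA elements favour transcription and translation at low temperature, while the plasmid-encoded lacI repressor (with its own promoter) binds the operator to keep the cassette off until IPTG is added. The reading frame begins with an N-terminal 6xHis tag (the short region the annotation software labels as a capTEV fragment most likely corresponds to it), continues through Schistosoma japonicum glutathione S-transferase, and then runs into GTSF1. The feature table does not annotate any protease cleavage site in the linker between GST and GTSF1. The sequenced plasmid is 5,602 nt, whereas the catalogue's 5,097 bp figure is close to this length minus the insert.

The construct is intended for expressing and affinity-purifying GST- and His-tagged mouse GTSF1, and is associated with work showing that GTSF1 accelerates target RNA cleavage by PIWI-clade Argonaute proteins.
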