Features (pLannotate 1.2.2; 19 found; start..end, strand, type, name):
    605..670     -  CDS            TcR (fragment): tetracycline efflux protein; tet; confers resistance to tetracycline
    685..706     -  protein_bind   CAP binding site: CAP binding activates transcription in the presence of cAMP. E. coli catabolite activator protein
    719..1801    -  CDS            lacI: lac repressor; lacI; The lac repressor binds to the lac operator to inhibit transcription in E. coli. This inhibition can be relieved by adding lactose or isopropyl-β-D-thiogalactopyranoside (IPTG).
   1802..1879    -  promoter       lacI promoter: lacI
   1887..1975    -  CDS            TcR (fragment): tetracycline efflux protein; tet; confers resistance to tetracycline
   1979..2045    +  promoter       cspA promoter: cspA; promoter of the E. coli cold shock protein cspA gene (Mitta et al., 1997)
   2048..2064    +  protein_bind   lac operator: The lac repressor binds to the lac operator to inhibit transcription in E. coli. This inhibition can be relieved by adding lactose or isopropyl-β-D-thiogalactopyranoside (IPTG). lac repressor encoded by lacI
   2086..2219    +  5'UTR          cspA 5'UTR: cspA; 5'UTR of the E. coli cold shock protein cspA gene (Mitta et al., 1997)
   2233..2252    +  CDS            capTEV™ (fragment): composite tag for in vivo biotinylation, TEV protease cleavage, and 6xHis tagging
   2268..2921    +  CDS            GST26_SCHJA: Experimental evidence at protein level: Swiss-Prot protein existence level 1. GST isoenzymes appear to play a central role in the parasite detoxification system. Other functions are also suspected including a role in increasing the solubility of haematin in the parasite gut. From Schistosoma japonicum (Blood fluke).
   2985..3485    +  CDS            Gtsf1: GTSF1_MOUSE - Also known as Cue110 From Mus musculus (Mouse).
   3527..3671    +  3'UTR          cspA 3'UTR: cspA; 3'UTR of the E. coli cold shock protein cspA gene (Mitta et al., 1997)
   3683..3718    +  CDS            rop (fragment): Rop protein, which maintains plasmids at low copy number; rop
   3820..3869    +  misc_feature   bom (fragment): basis of mobility region from pBR322
   3945..4325    -  rep_origin     M13 ori (sequence partly withheld): M13 bacteriophage origin of replication; arrow indicates direction of (+) strand synthesis
   4344..4395    +  misc_feature   bom (fragment): basis of mobility region from pBR322
   4425..4529    +  promoter       AmpR promoter: bla
   4530..5390    +  CDS            AmpR: β-lactamase; bla; confers resistance to ampicillin, carbenicillin, and related antibiotics
   5561..547     +  rep_origin     ori (across the origin): high-copy-number ColE1/pMB1/pBR322/pUC origin of replication
>Addgene plasmid #214671 | pColdI-GST-mGTSF1 | addgene full sequence | sequence record 426257 | Addgene NGS Result
AAAAAAACCACCGCTACCAGCGGTGGTTTGTTTGCCGGATCAAGAGCTACCAACTCTTTTTCCGAAGGTA
ACTGGCTTCAGCAGAGCGCAGATACCAAATACTGTTCTTCTAGTGTAGCCGTAGTTAGGCCACCACTTCA
AGAACTCTGTAGCACCGCCTACATACCTCGCTCTGCTAATCCTGTTACCAGTGGCTGCTGCCAGTGGCGA
TAAGTCGTGTCTTACCGGGTTGGACTCAAGACGATAGTTACCGGATAAGGCGCAGCGGTCGGGCTGAACG
GGGGGTTCGTGCACACAGCCCAGCTTGGAGCGAACGACCTACACCGAACTGAGATACCTACAGCGTGAGC
TATGAGAAAGCGCCACGCTTCCCGAAGGGAGAAAGGCGGACAGGTATCCGGTAAGCGGCAGGGTCGGAAC
AGGAGAGCGCACGAGGGAGCTTCCAGGGGGAAACGCCTGGTATCTTTATAGTCCTGTCGGGTTTCGCCAC
CTCTGACTTGAGCGTCGATTTTTGTGATGCTCGTCAGGGGGGCGGAGCCTATGGAAAAACGCCAGCAACG
CGGCCTTTTTACGGTTCCTGGCCTTTTGCTGGCCTTTTGCTCACATAGTCATGCCCCGCGCCCACCGGAA
GGAGCTGACTGGGTTGAAGGCTCTCAAGGGCATCGGTCGAGATCCCGGTGCCTAATGAGTGAGCTAACTT
ACATTAATTGCGTTGCGCTCACTGCCCGCTTTCCAGTCGGGAAACCTGTCGTGCCAGCTGCATTAATGAA
TCGGCCAACGCGCGGGGAGAGGCGGTTTGCGTATTGGGCGCCAGGGTGGTTTTTCTTTTCACCAGTGAGA
CGGGCAACAGCTGATTGCCCTTCACCGCCTGGCCCTGAGAGAGTTGCAGCAAGCGGTCCACGCTGGTTTG
CCCCAGCAGGCGAAAATCCTGTTTGATGGTGGTTAACGGCGGGATATAACATGAGCTGTCTTCGGTATCG
TCGTATCCCACTACCGAGATATCCGCACCAACGCGCAGCCCGGACTCGGTAATGGCGCGCATTGCGCCCA
GCGCCATCTGATCGTTGGCAACCAGCATCGCAGTGGGAACGATGCCCTCATTCAGCATTTGCATGGTTTG
TTGAAAACCGGACATGGCACTCCAGTCGCCTTCCCGTTCCGCTATCGGCTGAATTTGATTGCGAGTGAGA
TATTTATGCCAGCCAGCCAGACGCAGACGCGCCGAGACAGAACTTAATGGGCCCGCTAACAGCGCGATTT
GCTGGTGACCCAATGCGACCAGATGCTCCACGCCCAGTCGCGTACCGTCTTCATGGGAGAAAATAATACT
GTTGATGGGTGTCTGGTCAGAGACATCAAGAAATAACGCCGGAACATTAGTGCAGGCAGCTTCCACAGCA
ATGGCATCCTGGTCATCCAGCGGATAGTTAATGATCAGCCCACTGACGCGTTGCGCGAGAAGATTGTGCA
CCGCCGCTTTACAGGCTTCGACGCCGCTTCGTTCTACCATCGACACCACCACGCTGGCACCCAGTTGATC
GGCGCGAGATTTAATCGCCGCGACAATTTGCGACGGCGCGTGCAGGGCCAGACTGGAGGTGGCAACGCCA
ATCAGCAACGACTGTTTGCCCGCCAGTTGTTGTGCCACGCGGTTGGGAATGTAATTCAGCTCCGCCATCG
CCGCTTCCACTTTTTCCCGCGTTTTCGCAGAAACGTGGCTGGCCTGGTTCACCACGCGGGAAACGGTCTG
ATAAGAGACACCGGCATACTCTGCGACATCGTATAACGTTACTGGTTTCACATTCACCACCCTGAATTGA
CTCTCTTCCGGGCGCTATCATGCCATACCGCGAAAGGTTTTGCGCCATTCGATGGTGTCCGGGATCTCGA
CGCTCTCCCTTATGCGACTCCTGCATTAGGAAGCAGCCCAGTAGTAGGTTGAGGCCGTTGAGCACCGCCG
CCGCAAGGAATGGTGTGGCCGATTAATCATAAATATGAAAAATAATTGTTGCATCACCCGCCAATGCGTG
GCTTAATGCACATCAAATTGTGAGCGGATAACAATTTGATGTGCTAGCGCATATCCAGTGTAGTAAGGCA
AGTCCCTTCAAGAGTTATCGTTGATACCCCTCGTAGTGCACATTCCTTTAACGCTTCAAAATCTGTAAAG
CACGCCATATCGCCGAAAGGCACACTTAATTATTAAGAGGTAATACACCATGAATCACAAAGTGCATCAT
CATCATCATCATATCGAAGGTAGGCACATGTCCCCTATACTAGGTTATTGGAAAATTAAGGGCCTTGTGC
AACCCACTCGACTTCTTTTGGAATATCTTGAAGAAAAATATGAAGAGCATTTGTATGAGCGCGATGAAGG
TGATAAATGGCGAAACAAAAAGTTTGAATTGGGTTTGGAGTTTCCCAATCTTCCTTATTATATTGATGGT
GATGTTAAATTAACACAGTCTATGGCCATCATACGTTATATAGCTGACAAGCACAACATGTTGGGTGGTT
GTCCAAAAGAGCGTGCAGAGATTTCAATGCTTGAAGGAGCGGTTTTGGATATTAGATACGGTGTTTCGAG
AATTGCATATAGTAAAGACTTTGAAACTCTCAAAGTTGATTTTCTTAGCAAGCTACCTGAAATGCTGAAA
ATGTTCGAAGATCGTTTATGTCATAAAACATATTTAAATGGTGATCATGTAACCCATCCTGACTTCATGT
TGTATGACGCTCTTGATGTTGTTTTATACATGGACCCAATGTGCCTGGATGCGTTCCCAAAATTAGTTTG
TTTTAAAAAACGTATTGAAGCTATCCCACAAATTGATAAGTACTTGAAATCCAGCAAGTATATAGCATGG
CCTTTGCAGGGCTGGCAAGCCACGTTTGGTGGTGGCGACCATCCTCCAAAATCGGATCTGGAAGTTCTGT
TCCAGGGCCCGGGACATATGGAGCTCGGTACCCTCGAGGGATCCATGGAAGACACTTACATCGACTCCCT
GGACCCTGAAAAGTTATTACAGTGCCCCTATGATAAAAATCACCAGATCAGGGCCTGCAGGTTTCCTTAT
CATCTTATCAAGTGCAGAAAGAATCATCCTGATGTCGCAAACAAATTGGCTACTTGTCCCTTCAATGCTC
GGCATCAGGTTCCCCGGGCTGAGATCAGTCATCACATCTCGAGCTGTGATGACAAGAGCTGTATTGAGCA
GGATGTGGTCAACCAAACCAGGAACCTTGGACAAGAGACTCTGGCTGAGAGCACATGGCAGTGCCCTCCT
TGTGATGAAGACTGGGATAAAGATTTGTGGGAACAGACTAGCACCCCATTTGTCTGGGGCACAGCCAGTT
TCTGTGGCAACAACAGTCCTGCAAATAACATAGTTATGGAACATAAGAGTAACCTTGCTTCAGGCATGCG
AGTTCCCAAGTCTCTGCCCTATGTTTTGCCATGGAAAAACAATGGAAATGCACAGTAAGGAATTCAAGCT
TGTCGACCTGCAGTCTAGATAGGTAATCTCTGCTTAAAAGCACAGAATCTAAGATCCCTGCCATTTGGCG
GGGATTTTTTTATTTGTTTTCAGGAAATAAATAATCGATCGCGTAATAAAATCTATTATTATTTTTGTGA
AGAATAAATTTGGGTGCAATGAGAATGCGCAGGCCCTTTCGTCTCGCGCGTTTCGGTGATGACGGTGAAA
ACCTCTGACACATGCAGCTCCCGGAGACGGTCACAGCTTGTCTGTAAGCGGATGCCGGGAGCAGACAAGC
CCGTCAGGGCGCGTCAGCGGGTGTTGGCGGGTGTCGGGGCTGGCTTAACTATGCGGCATCAGAGCAGATT
GTACTGAGAGTGCACCATAAAATTGTAAACGTTAATATTTTGTTAAAATTCGCGTTAAATTTTTGTTAAA
TCAGCTCATTTTTTAACCAATAGGCCGAAATCGGCAAAATCCCTTATAAATCAAAAGAATAGCCCGAGAT
AGGGT
[37 nt withheld, positions 3996-4032]
AAAGAACGTGGACTCCAACGTCAAAGG
[141 nt withheld, positions 4060-4200]
G
[142 nt withheld, positions 4202-4343]
TATGCGGTGTGAAATACCGCACAGATGCGTAAGGAGAAAATACCGCATCAGGCGTCAGGTGGCACTTTTC
GGGGAAATGTGCGCGGAACCCCTATTTGTTTATTTTTCTAAATACATTCAAATATGTATCCGCTCATGAG
ACAATAACCCTGATAAATGCTTCAATAATATTGAAAAAGGAAGAGTATGAGTATTCAACATTTCCGTGTC
GCCCTTATTCCCTTTTTTGCGGCATTTTGCCTTCCTGTTTTTGCTCACCCAGAAACGCTGGTGAAAGTAA
AAGATGCTGAAGATCAGTTGGGTGCACGAGTGGGTTACATCGAACTGGATCTCAACAGCGGTAAGATCCT
TGAGAGTTTTCGCCCCGAAGAACGTTTTCCAATGATGAGCACTTTTAAAGTTCTGCTATGTGGCGCGGTA
TTATCCCGTATTGACGCCGGGCAAGAGCAACTCGGTCGCCGCATACACTATTCTCAGAATGACTTGGTTG
AGTACTCACCAGTCACAGAAAAGCATCTTACGGATGGCATGACAGTAAGAGAATTATGCAGTGCTGCCAT
AACCATGAGTGATAACACTGCGGCCAACTTACTTCTGACAACGATCGGAGGACCGAAGGAGCTAACCGCT
TTTTTGCACAACATGGGGGATCATGTAACTCGCCTTGATCGTTGGGAACCGGAGCTGAATGAAGCCATAC
CAAACGACGAGCGTGACACCACGATGCCTGTAGCAATGGCAACAACGTTGCGCAAACTATTAACTGGCGA
ACTACTTACTCTAGCTTCCCGGCAACAATTAATAGACTGGATGGAGGCGGATAAAGTTGCAGGACCACTT
CTGCGCTCGGCCCTTCCGGCTGGCTGGTTTATTGCTGATAAATCTGGAGCCGGTGAGCGTGGGTCTCGCG
GTATCATTGCAGCACTGGGGCCAGATGGTAAGCCCTCCCGTATCGTAGTTATCTACACGACGGGGAGTCA
GGCAACTATGGATGAACGAAATAGACAGATCGCTGAGATAGGTGCCTCACTGATTAAGCATTGGTAACTG
TCAGACCAAGTTTACTCATATATACTTTAGATTGATTTAAAACTTCATTTTTAATTTAAAAGGATCTAGG
TGAAGATCCTTTTTGATAATCTCATGACCAAAATCCCTTAACGTGAGTTTTCGTTCCACTGAGCGTCAGA
CCCCGTAGAAAAGATCAAAGGATCTTCTTGAGATCCTTTTTTTCTGCGCGTAATCTGCTGCTTGCAAAC
